Addgene plasmid #118596: CDK1as_T2A_Zeo
Purpose: One of three plasmids required to create CDK1as human cells by single transfection (One shot system). CDK1as cDNA and Zeocin resistance cassette flanked by Sleeping Beauty transposon.
Depositing lab: William Earnshaw. Depositing organization: University of Edinburgh. Publication: An intrinsic S/G2 checkpoint enforced by ATR. Saldivar JC, Hamperl S, Bocek MJ, Chung M, Bass TE, Cisneros-Soberanis F, Samejima K, Xie L, Paulson JR, Earnshaw WC, Cortez D, Meyer T, Cimprich KA. Science. 2018 Aug 24;361(6404):806-810. doi: 10.1126/science.aap9346. PubMed 30139873.
Backbone
  Vector backbone: pT2/SVNeo, a gift from Perry Hackett (Addgene 26553 – Cui et al., 2002)
  Vector type: Mammalian Expression
  Selectable markers: Zeocin
Growth in bacteria
  Bacterial resistance: Ampicillin, 100 μg/mL
  Growth temperature: 37°C
  Growth strain: DH5alpha
  Copy number: High Copy
Gene/Insert
  Gene/Insert name: CDK1
  Species: X. laevis (frog)
  Promoter: CMV
  Cloning method: Restriction Enzyme; 5′ cloning site Nru1 (destroyed during cloning); 3′ cloning site Apa1 (destroyed during cloning)
  Sequencing primers: 5′ T7
Terms and licenses: Academic/Nonprofit Terms; Industry Terms: Not Available to Industry
Depositor comments: Please also cite the following publication: Hochegger H, Dejsuphong D, Sonoda E, Saberi A, Rajendra E, Kirk J, Hunt T, Takeda S. An essential role for Cdk1 in S phase control is revealed via chemical genetics in vertebrate cells. J Cell Biol. 2007 Jul 16;178(2):257-68. PubMed PMID: 17635936; PubMed Central PMCID: PMC2064445.
How to cite: CDK1as_T2A_Zeo was a gift from William Earnshaw (Addgene plasmid # 118596 ; http://n2t.net/addgene:118596 ; RRID:Addgene_118596)
