[The description below was written by a language model from this plasmid's Addgene catalogue record and pLannotate feature annotations shown in this document.]
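Description:
CDK1as_T2A_Zeo is a Sleeping Beauty transposon donor plasmid for mammalian expression, built on the pT2/SVNeo backbone. It is one of three plasmids used together in a single-transfection "one shot" system for generating human cells that depend on an analog-sensitive CDK1. In bacteria it is maintained at high copy through a ColE1/pUC-type origin and selected with ampicillin (AmpR under its own bla promoter). The pBluescript-derived backbone also carries an f1 origin, lac promoter/operator remnants, lacZα fragments and T7 and T3 promoters.

The payload is a single CMV enhancer/promoter-driven transcription unit. It encodes Xenopus laevis Cdk1 (annotated as cdk1-a), described by the depositor as the "as" (analog-sensitive) allele, although the specific mutation is not given in the record. Downstream lies the Sh ble (BleoR) gene, which confers Zeocin resistance, followed by an SV40 polyadenylation signal. The plasmid name indicates that a T2A self-cleaving peptide links the two coding regions. The T2A is not annotated in the feature table, but the gap between the CDK1 and BleoR reading frames would accommodate such a linker. This arrangement ties Zeocin resistance to expression of the kinase from the same transcript.

Short matches annotated as SB100X fragments lie on either side of the cassette. They most likely reflect the flanking Sleeping Beauty transposon arms rather than a transposase gene, which fits the stated design of a cassette flanked by Sleeping Beauty transposon sequences. Stable genomic integration would therefore require transposase supplied in trans, presumably from a companion plasmid, though the record does not describe what the other two plasmids contain. Cells made this way are intended for chemical-genetic control of CDK1 activity in cell-cycle studies.
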