Features (pLannotate 1.2.2; 23 found; start..end, strand, type, name):
     75..93      +  promoter       T7 promoter: promoter for bacteriophage T7 RNA polymerase
    403..446     -  CDS            SB100X (fragment): hyperactive variant of the Sleeping Beauty transposase (Mátés et al., 2009)
    446..479     -  CDS            SB100X (fragment): hyperactive variant of the Sleeping Beauty transposase (Mátés et al., 2009)
    510..889     +  enhancer       CMV enhancer: human cytomegalovirus immediate early enhancer
    890..1093    +  promoter       CMV promoter: human cytomegalovirus (CMV) immediate early promoter
   1089..1122    +  LTR            5' LTR (truncated) (fragment): truncated 5' long terminal repeat (LTR) from HIV-1
   1138..1156    +  promoter       T7 promoter: promoter for bacteriophage T7 RNA polymerase
   1230..2135    +  CDS            cdk1-a: CDK1A_XENLA - Also known as cdc2-a, cdc2x1.1. Experimental evidence at protein level: Swiss-Prot protein existence level 1. Plays a key role in the control of the eukaryotic cell cycle (By similarity). It is required in higher cells for entry into S-phase and mitosis (By similarity). Component of the kinase complex that phosphorylates the repetitive C-terminus of RNA polymerase II (By similarity). May play a role in regulating the amplitude of the cyclic expression of circadian clock genes (By similarity). From Xenopus laevis (African clawed frog).
   2244..2618    +  CDS            BleoR: antibiotic-binding protein; Sh ble from Streptoalloteichus hindustanus; confers resistance to bleomycin, phleomycin, and Zeocin™
   2627..2695    +  CDS            ble (fragment): BLE_KLEPN - Experimental evidence at protein level: Swiss-Prot protein existence level 1. Binding protein with a strong affinity to the bleomycin family of antibiotics. Binds to CL990; an antimitotic-antibiotic compound. From Klebsiella pneumoniae.
   2690..2824    +  polyA_signal   SV40 poly(A) signal: SV40 polyadenylation signal
   2886..2957    +  CDS            SB100X (fragment): hyperactive variant of the Sleeping Beauty transposase (Mátés et al., 2009)
   3208..3234    +  misc_feature   MCS (fragment): pBluescript multiple cloning site
   3247..3265    -  promoter       T3 promoter: promoter for bacteriophage T3 RNA polymerase
   3310..3326    -  protein_bind   lac operator: The lac repressor binds to the lac operator to inhibit transcription in E. coli. This inhibition can be relieved by adding lactose or isopropyl-β-D-thiogalactopyranoside (IPTG). lac repressor encoded by lacI
   3334..3364    -  promoter       lac promoter: promoter for the E. coli lac operon
   3379..3400    -  protein_bind   CAP binding site: CAP binding activates transcription in the presence of cAMP. E. coli catabolite activator protein
   3413..3505    -  CDS            lacI (fragment): lac repressor; lacI; The lac repressor binds to the lac operator to inhibit transcription in E. coli. This inhibition can be relieved by adding lactose or isopropyl-β-D-thiogalactopyranoside (IPTG).
   3688..4276    -  rep_origin     ori: high-copy-number ColE1/pMB1/pBR322/pUC origin of replication
   4447..5307    -  CDS            AmpR: β-lactamase; bla; confers resistance to ampicillin, carbenicillin, and related antibiotics
   5308..5412    -  promoter       AmpR promoter: bla
   5439..5894    +  rep_origin     f1 ori (sequence partly withheld): f1 bacteriophage origin of replication; arrow indicates direction of (+) strand synthesis
   5898..67      -  CDS            lacZα (fragment) (across the origin): LacZα fragment of β-galactosidase; lacZ fragment
>Addgene plasmid #118596 | CDK1as_T2A_Zeo | addgene full sequence | sequence record 229650 | Addgene NGS Result
CAAGGCGATTAAGTTGGGTAACGCCAGGGTTTTCCCAGTCACGACGTTGTAAAACGACGGCCAGTGAGCG
CGCGTAATACGACTCACTATAGGGCGAATTGGAGCTCGGATCCCTATACAGTTGAAGTCGGAAGTTTACA
TACACTTAAGTTGGAGTCATTAAAACTCGTTTTTCAACTACTCCACAAATTTCTTGTTAACAAACAATAG
TTTTGGCAAGTCAGTTAGGACATCTACTTTGTGCATGACACAAGTCATTTTTCCAACAATTGTTTACAGA
CAGATTATTTCACTTATAATTCACTGTATCACAATTCCAGTGGGTCAGAAGTTTACATACACTAAGTTGA
CTGTGCCTTTAAACAGCTTGGAAAATTCCAGAAAATGATGTCATGGCTTTAGAAGCTTCCCACAATAAGT
TGGGTGAATTTTGGCTCATTCCTCCTTTCTATAGGATTGAGGTCAGAGCTTTGTGATGGAATTCGATGTA
CGGGCCAGATATACGCGTTGACATTGATTATTGACTAGTTATTAATAGTAATCAATTACGGGGTCATTAG
TTCATAGCCCATATATGGAGTTCCGCGTTACATAACTTACGGTAAATGGCCCGCCTGGCTGACCGCCCAA
CGACCCCCGCCCATTGACGTCAATAATGACGTATGTTCCCATAGTAACGCCAATAGGGACTTTCCATTGA
CGTCAATGGGTGGAGTATTTACGGTAAACTGCCCACTTGGCAGTACATCAAGTGTATCATATGCCAAGTA
CGCCCCCTATTGACGTCAATGACGGTAAATGGCCCGCCTGGCATTATGCCCAGTACATGACCTTATGGGA
CTTTCCTACTTGGCAGTACATCTACGTATTAGTCATCGCTATTACCATGGTGATGCGGTTTTGGCAGTAC
ATCAATGGGCGTGGATAGCGGTTTGACTCACGGGGATTTCCAAGTCTCCACCCCATTGACGTCAATGGGA
GTTTGTTTTGGCACCAAAATCAACGGGACTTTCCAAAATGTCGTAACAACTCCGCCCCATTGACGCAAAT
GGGCGGTAGGCGTGTACGGTGGGAGGTCTATATAAGCAGAGCTCTCTGGCTAACTAGAGAACCCACTGCT
TACTGGCTTATCGAAATTAATACGACTCACTATAGGGAGACCCAAGCTTGGTACCGAGCTCGGATCCACT
AGTAACGGCCGCCAGTGTGCTGGAATTCCGGAAACAGCCATGGACGAGTACACTAAAATAGAAAAGATCG
GAGAGGGCACATATGGGGTTGTGTACAAAGGTCGTCACAAAGCAACTGGCCAGGTTGTTGCAATGAAGAA
AATCCGATTGGAAAACGAAGAGGAAGGTGTCCCAAGTACAGCAATCCGAGAAATATCACTACTTAAAGAG
CTTCAGCACCCTAACATAGTTTGTCTCCTAGATGTCCTCATGCAAGATTCAAGGTTGTATCTTATCGGTG
AGTTTCTCTCCATGGATCTAAAGAAGTATTTGGACTCCATACCCAGCGGCCAGTATATTGATACGATGCT
CGTTAAGAGTTACCTATACCAGATCCTACAAGGCATTGTATTTTGCCACTCCAGAAGAGTGCTACACAGA
GACCTGAAACCTCAGAACCTGCTCATCGACAGCAAGGGAGTGATAAAGTTGGCAGATTTTGGGCTTGCCA
GAGCTTTCGGCATTCCAGTTCGGGTTTACACACATGAGGTAGTGACATTATGGTACAGAGCCCCAGAAGT
GCTGTTGGGGTCAGTCCGATATTCTACGCCGGTTGATGTTTGGAGCATAGGAACCATTTTTGCGGAGATT
GCCACAAAGAAACCCCTCTTCCACGGGGACTCTGAAATTGACCAGCTCTTCAGGATATTCAGAGCTTTGG
GAACACCCAACAATGAGGTGTGGCCAGAAGTAGAATCTTTACAAGATTACAAGAACTCATTCCCCAAATG
GAAAGGGGGGAGCTTGTCGGCGAACGTGAAAAATATCGATAAGGATGGGCTGGACCTACTGACTAAAATG
CTAATCTATGATCCAGCCAAGAGAATTTCCGCACGTAAAGCTTTGCTGCACCCCTACTTCGATGATTTGG
ATAAGTCCAGCCTTCCTGACAATCAGATTAGAAACTCCATGGAGCAGAAGCTGATCTCCGAGGAGGACAT
CCATCACACTGGCGGCCGCGAGGGCCGCGGCAGCCTGCTGACCTGCGGCGACGTGGAGGAGAACCCCGGC
CCCATGGCCAAGTTGACCAGTGCCGTTCCGGTGCTCACCGCGCGCGACGTCGCCGGAGCGGTCGAGTTCT
GGACCGACCGGCTCGGGTTCTCCCGGGACTTCGTGGAGGACGACTTCGCCGGTGTGGTCCGGGACGACGT
GACCCTGTTCATCAGCGCGGTCCAGGACCAGGTGGTGCCGGACAACACCCTGGCCTGGGTGTGGGTGCGC
GGCCTGGACGAGCTGTACGCCGAGTGGTCGGAGGTCGTGTCCACGAACTTCCGGGACGCCTCCGGGCCGG
CCATGACCGAGATCGGCGAGCAGCCGTGGGGGCGGGAGTTCGCCCTGCGCGACCCGGCCGGCAACTGCGT
GCACTTCGTGGCCGAGGAGCAGGACTGATCTAGAGCCGGGACGCCGGCTGGATGATCCTCCAGCGCGGGG
ATCTCATGCTGGAGTTCTTCGCCCACCCCAACTTGTTTATTGCAGCTTATAATGGTTACAAATAAAGCAA
TAGCATCACAAATTTCACAAATAAAGCATTTTTTTCACTGCATTCTAGTTGTGGTTTGTCCAAACTCATC
AATGTATCTTATCATGTCTGGATCCCTTGAAATACATCCACAGGTACACCTCCAATTGACTCAAATGATG
TCAATTAGTCTATCAGAAGCTTGTGGAAGGCTACTCGAAATGTTTGACCCAAGTTAAACAATTTAAAGGC
AATGCTACCAAATACTAATTGAGTGTATGTAAACTTCTGACCCACTGGGAATGTGATGAAAGAAATAAAA
GCTGAAATGAATCATTCTCTCTACTATTATTCTGATATTTCACATTCTTAAAATAAAGTGGTGATCCTAA
CTGACCTAAGACAGGGAATTTTTACTAGGATTAAATGTCAGGAATTGTGAAAAAGTGAGTTTAAATGTAT
TTGGCTAAGGTGTATGTAAACTTCCGACTTCAACTGTATAGGGATCCTCTAGCTAGAGTCGACCTCGAGG
GGGGGCCCGGTACCCAGCTTTTGTTCCCTTTAGTGAGGGTTAATTGCGCGCTTGGCGTAATCATGGTCAT
AGCTGTTTCCTGTGTGAAATTGTTATCCGCTCACAATTCCACACAACATACGAGCCGGAAGCATAAAGTG
TAAAGCCTGGGGTGCCTAATGAGTGAGCTAACTCACATTAATTGCGTTGCGCTCACTGCCCGCTTTCCAG
TCGGGAAACCTGTCGTGCCAGCTGCATTAATGAATCGGCCAACGCGCGGGGAGAGGCGGTTTGCGTATTG
GGCGCTCTTCCGCTTCCTCGCTCACTGACTCGCTGCGCTCGGTCGTTCGGCTGCGGCGAGCGGTATCAGC
TCACTCAAAGGCGGTAATACGGTTATCCACAGAATCAGGGGATAACGCAGGAAAGAACATGTGAGCAAAA
GGCCAGCAAAAGGCCAGGAACCGTAAAAAGGCCGCGTTGCTGGCGTTTTTCCATAGGCTCCGCCCCCCTG
ACGAGCATCACAAAAATCGACGCTCAAGTCAGAGGTGGCGAAACCCGACAGGACTATAAAGATACCAGGC
GTTTCCCCCTGGAAGCTCCCTCGTGCGCTCTCCTGTTCCGACCCTGCCGCTTACCGGATACCTGTCCGCC
TTTCTCCCTTCGGGAACCGTGGCGCTTTCTCATAGCTCACGCTGTAGGTATCTCAGTTCGGTGTAGGTCG
TTCGCTCCAAGCTGGGCTGTGTGCACGAACCCCCCGTTCAGCCCGACCGCTGCGCCTTATCCGGTAACTA
TCGTCTTGAGTCCAACCCGGTAAGACACGACTTATCGCCACTGGCAGCAGCCACTGGTAACAGGATTAGC
AGAGCGAGGTATGTAGGCGGTGCTACAGAGTTCTTGAAGTGGTGGCCTAACTACGGCTACACTAGAAGAA
CAGTATTTGGTATCTGCGCTCTGCTGAAGCCAGTTACCTTCGGAAAAAGAGTTGGTAGCTCTTGATCCGG
CAAACAAACCACCGCTGGTAGCGGTGGTTTTTTTGTTTGCAAGCAGCAGATTACGCGCAGAAAAAAAGGA
TCTCAAGAAGATCCTTTGATCTTTTCTACGGGGTCTGACGCTCAGTGGAACGAAAACTCACGTTAAGGGA
TTTTGGTCATGAGATTATCAAAAAGGATCTTCACCTAGATCCTTTTAAATTAAAAATGAAGTTTTAAATC
AATCTAAAGTATATATGAGTAAACTTGGTCTGACAGTTACCAATGCTTAATCAGTGAGGCACCTATCTCA
GCGATCTGTCTATTTCGTTCATCCATAGTTGCCTGACTCCCCGTCGTGTAGATAACTACGATACGGGAGG
GCTTACCATCTGGCCCCAGTGCTGCAATGATACCGCGAGACCCACGCTCACCGGCTCCAGATTTATCAGC
AATAAACCAGCCAGCCGGAAGGGCCGAGCGCAGAAGTGGTCCTGCAACTTTATCCGCCTCCATCCAGTCT
ATTAATTGTTGCCGGGAAGCTAGAGTAAGTAGTTCGCCAGTTAATAGTTTGCGCAACGTTGTTGCCATTG
CTACAGGCATCGTGGTGTCACGCTCGTCGTTTGGTATGGCTTCATTCAGCTCCGGTTCCCAACGATCAAG
GCGAGTTACATGATCCCCCATGTTGTGCAAAAAAGCGGTTAGCTCCTTCGGTCCTCCGATCGTTGTCAGA
AGTAACTTGGCCGCAGTGTTATCACTCATGGTTATGGCAGCACTGCATAATTCTCTTACTGTCATGCCAT
CCGTAAGATGCTTTTCTGTGACTGGTGAGTACTCAACCAAGTCATTCTGAGAATAGTGTATGCGGCGACC
GAGTTGCTCTTGCCCGGCGTCAATACGGGATAATACCGCGCCACATAGCAGAACTTTAAAAGTGCTCATC
ATTGGAAAACGTTCTTCGGGGCGAAAACTCTCAAGGATCTTACCGCTGTTGAGATCCAGTTCGATGTAAC
CCACTCGTGCACCCAACTGATCTTCAGCATCTTTTACTTTCACCAGCGTTTCTGGGTGAGCAAAAACAGG
AAGGCAAAATGCCGCAAAAAAGGGAATAAGGGCGACACGGAAATGTTGAATACTCATACTCTTCCTTTTT
CAATATTATTGAAGCATTTATCAGGGTTATTGTCTCATGAGCGGATACATATTTGAATGTATTTAGAAAA
ATAAACAAATAGGGGTTCCGCGCACATTTCCCCGAAAAGTGCCACCTG
[34 nt withheld, positions 5439-5472]
A
[89 nt withheld, positions 5474-5562]
C
[91 nt withheld, positions 5564-5654]
A
[49 nt withheld, positions 5656-5704]
CCTTTGACGTTGGAGTCCACGTTCTTT
[37 nt withheld, positions 5732-5768]
ACCCTATCTCGGTCTATTCTTTTGATTTATAAGGGATTTTGCCGATTTCGGCCTATTGGTTAAAAAATGA
GCTGATTTAACAAAAATTTAACGCGAATTTTAACAAAATATTAACGCTTACAATTTCCATTCGCCATTCA
GGCTGCGCAACTGTTGGGAAGGGCGATCGGTGCGGGCCTCTTCGCTATTACGCCAGCTGGCGAAAGGGGG
ATGTGCTG
